Addgene plasmid #249665: pET-51b(+)_His10x-TEV-Rho-tag
Purpose: Expression of rhodamine-binding protein tag in bacterial cells
Depositing lab: Kai Johnsson & Richard Wombacher. Depositing organization: Max Planck Institute for Medical Research. Publication: Fast, Bright, and Reversible Fluorescent Labeling of Rhodamine-Binding Proteins. Kompa J, Dornfeld LJ, Porzberg N, Jang S, Zedlitz S, Lilje SH, Catapano C, Jocher D, Merk L, Hoege C, Mao R, Wilhelm J, Dietz MS, Tarnawski M, Hiblot J, Hyman AA, Heilemann M, Johnsson K. J Am Chem Soc. 2025 Dec 30. doi: 10.1021/jacs.5c18083. PubMed 41468521.
Backbone
  Vector backbone: pET-51b(+)
  Backbone size w/o insert (bp): 5100
  Vector type: Bacterial Expression
Growth in bacteria
  Bacterial resistance: Ampicillin, 100 μg/mL
  Growth temperature: 37°C
  Growth strain: DH5alpha
  Copy number: High Copy
Gene/Insert
  Gene/Insert name: Rho-tag
  Species: Chlorobaculum tepidum TLS
  Cloning method: Gibson Cloning
Terms and licenses: Academic/Nonprofit Terms; Industry Terms: Not Available to Industry
How to cite: pET-51b(+)_His10x-TEV-Rho-tag was a gift from Kai Johnsson & Richard Wombacher (Addgene plasmid # 249665 ; http://n2t.net/addgene:249665 ; RRID:Addgene_249665)
