[The description below was written by a language model from this plasmid's Addgene catalogue record and pLannotate feature annotations shown in this document.]
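Description:
pET-51b(+)_His10x-TEV-Rho-tag is a bacterial expression plasmid built on the pET-51b(+) backbone for producing Rho-tag, a rhodamine-binding protein tag whose coding sequence is recorded as deriving from Chlorobaculum tepidum TLS and which was inserted by Gibson cloning. The 5,589-nt sequence record matches this description. It carries a ColE1/pMB1-type origin with the pBR322 bom region and rop gene, an f1 origin, and a β-lactamase gene with its own promoter for ampicillin selection. The catalogue lists the plasmid as high copy, although rop is normally associated with reduced copy number.

Expression is driven by a T7 promoter followed directly by a lac operator and the T7 gene 10 ribosome binding site. A plasmid-borne lacI gene supplies repressor, so transcription requires a host providing T7 RNA polymerase and is induced with IPTG. The only element annotated within the open reading frame is a TEV protease site near its start. The ten-histidine tag implied by the name and the Rho-tag coding region itself are not called by the annotation tool, but they would fit the unannotated stretches before and after the TEV site. This layout allows affinity purification followed by tag removal with TEV protease. A T7 terminator closes the cassette, and the short SET1 and tetracycline-resistance fragments appear to be backbone remnants or incidental matches.

A second sequence record of 5,163 nt filed under the same entry does not fit this construct. It shows AAV2 inverted terminal repeats flanking a Cre recombinase coding sequence and a bGH polyadenylation signal, with no T7 expression elements. It appears to describe an unrelated AAV transfer plasmid and should not be taken as part of this one.
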