Features (pLannotate 1.2.2; 12 found; start..end, strand, type, name):
     49..909     +  CDS            AmpR: β-lactamase; bla; confers resistance to ampicillin, carbenicillin, and related antibiotics
   1080..1668    +  rep_origin     ori: high-copy-number ColE1/pMB1/pBR322/pUC origin of replication
   1741..1768    +  repeat_region  AAV2 ITR (fragment): inverted terminal repeat of adeno-associated virus serotype 2 inverted
   1797..1824    +  repeat_region  AAV2 ITR (fragment): inverted terminal repeat of adeno-associated virus serotype 2 inverted
   2861..3886    +  CDS            cre: RECR_BPP1 - Experimental evidence at protein level: Swiss-Prot protein existence level 1. Catalyzes site-specific recombination between two 34-base- pair LOXP sites. Its role is to maintain the phage genome as a monomeric unit-copy plasmid in the lysogenic state. From Escherichia phage P1 (Bacteriophage P1).
   3926..4037    +  polyA_signal   bGH poly(A) signal: bovine growth hormone polyadenylation signal
   4155..4295    +  repeat_region  AAV2 ITR: inverted terminal repeat of adeno-associated virus serotype 2 inverted
   4300..4351    -  misc_feature   bom (fragment): basis of mobility region from pBR322
   4370..4825    +  rep_origin     f1 ori (sequence partly withheld): f1 bacteriophage origin of replication; arrow indicates direction of (+) strand synthesis
   4826..4875    -  misc_feature   bom (fragment): basis of mobility region from pBR322
   4977..5012    -  CDS            rop (fragment): Rop protein, which maintains plasmids at low copy number; rop
   5107..48      +  promoter       AmpR promoter (across the origin): bla
>Addgene plasmid #249665 | pET-51b(+)_His10x-TEV-Rho-tag | addgene full sequence | sequence record 500889 | Addgene NGS Result
AGACAATAACCCTGATAAATGCTTCAATAATATTGAAAAAGGAAGAGTATGAGTATTCAACATTTCCGTG
TCGCCCTTATTCCCTTTTTTGCGGCATTTTGCCTTCCTGTTTTTGCTCACCCAGAAACGCTGGTGAAAGT
AAAAGATGCTGAAGATCAGTTGGGTGCACGAGTGGGTTACATCGAACTGGATCTCAACAGCGGTAAGATC
CTTGAGAGTTTTCGCCCCGAAGAACGTTTTCCAATGATGAGCACTTTTAAAGTTCTGCTATGTGGCGCGG
TATTATCCCGTATTGACGCCGGGCAAGAGCAACTCGGTCGCCGCATACACTATTCTCAGAATGACTTGGT
TGAGTACTCACCAGTCACAGAAAAGCATCTTACGGATGGCATGACAGTAAGAGAATTATGCAGTGCTGCC
ATAACCATGAGTGATAACACTGCGGCCAACTTACTTCTGACAACGATCGGAGGACCGAAGGAGCTAACCG
CTTTTTTGCACAACATGGGGGATCATGTAACTCGCCTTGATCGTTGGGAACCGGAGCTGAATGAAGCCAT
ACCAAACGACGAGCGTGACACCACGATGCCTGTAGCAATGGCAACAACGTTGCGCAAACTATTAACTGGC
GAACTACTTACTCTAGCTTCCCGGCAACAATTAATAGACTGGATGGAGGCGGATAAAGTTGCAGGACCAC
TTCTGCGCTCGGCCCTTCCGGCTGGCTGGTTTATTGCTGATAAATCTGGAGCCGGTGAGCGTGGGTCTCG
CGGTATCATTGCAGCACTGGGGCCAGATGGTAAGCCCTCCCGTATCGTAGTTATCTACACGACGGGGAGT
CAGGCAACTATGGATGAACGAAATAGACAGATCGCTGAGATAGGTGCCTCACTGATTAAGCATTGGTAAC
TGTCAGACCAAGTTTACTCATATATACTTTAGATTGATTTAAAACTTCATTTTTAATTTAAAAGGATCTA
GGTGAAGATCCTTTTTGATAATCTCATGACCAAAATCCCTTAACGTGAGTTTTCGTTCCACTGAGCGTCA
GACCCCGTAGAAAAGATCAAAGGATCTTCTTGAGATCCTTTTTTTCTGCGCGTAATCTGCTGCTTGCAAA
CAAAAAAACCACCGCTACCAGCGGTGGTTTGTTTGCCGGATCAAGAGCTACCAACTCTTTTTCCGAAGGT
AACTGGCTTCAGCAGAGCGCAGATACCAAATACTGTTCTTCTAGTGTAGCCGTAGTTAGGCCACCACTTC
AAGAACTCTGTAGCACCGCCTACATACCTCGCTCTGCTAATCCTGTTACCAGTGGCTGCTGCCAGTGGCG
ATAAGTCGTGTCTTACCGGGTTGGACTCAAGACGATAGTTACCGGATAAGGCGCAGCGGTCGGGCTGAAC
GGGGGGTTCGTGCACACAGCCCAGCTTGGAGCGAACGACCTACACCGAACTGAGATACCTACAGCGTGAG
CTATGAGAAAGCGCCACGCTTCCCGAAGGGAGAAAGGCGGACAGGTATCCGGTAAGCGGCAGGGTCGGAA
CAGGAGAGCGCACGAGGGAGCTTCCAGGGGGAAACGCCTGGTATCTTTATAGTCCTGTCGGGTTTCGCCA
CCTCTGACTTGAGCGTCGATTTTTGTGATGCTCGTCAGGGGGGCGGAGCCTATGGAAAAACGCCAGCAAC
GCGGCCTTTTTACGGTTCCTGGCCTTTTGCTGGCCTTTTGCTCACATGTCCTGCAGGCAGCTGCGCGCTC
GCTCGCTCACTGAGGCCGCCCGGGCGTCGGGCGACCTTTGGTCGCCCGGCCTCAGTGAGCGAGCGAGCGC
GCAGAGAGGGAGTGGCCAACTCCATCACTAGGGGTTCCTGCGGCCGCACGCGTTAATCAGGACAGGACCC
ATACAGGGATGGCTCCTCTCTTCCTCCTAGAAAGGATCTTATTTTTACTCTATCTTCAAAGTACTTTTGT
GACTATAATAAAATGGTCATAGATTTCTGGGAAAATGACCACAGGCTGTCCCCTTGAGGACATCACATCA
GAGTTATCACAGAATATGAGGAAGCTATGAAGATGGTAACCTAAAATGGGGAAGGCTTCATTCAAAGTCA
GGGCAGGTCAGTCTTGTCCACCCTGGAAATGTGCTGAGAACTAGGAACATCCACCAGGAAGGAATAATCA
GGACAGGACCCATACAGGGATGGCTCCTCTCTTCCTCCTAGAAAGGATCTTATTTTTACTCTATCTTCAA
AGTACTTTTGTGACTATAATAAAATGGTCATAGATTTCTGGGAAAATGACCACAGGCTGTCCCCTTGAGG
ACATCACATCAGAGTTATCACAGAATATGAGGAAGCTATGAAGATGGTAACCTAAAATGGGGAAGGCTTC
ATTCAAAGTCAGGGCAGGTCAGTCTTGTCCACCCTGGAAATGTGCTGAGAACTAGGAACATCCACCAGGA
AGGAATAATCAGGACAGGACCCATACAGGGATGGCTCCTCTCTTCCTCCTAGAAAGGATCTTATTTTTAC
TCTATCTTCAAAGTACTTTTGTGACTATAATAAAATGGTCATAGATTTCTGGGAAAATGACCACAGGCTG
TCCCCTTGAGGACATCACATCAGAGTTATCACAGAATATGAGGAAGCTATGAAGATGGTAACCTAAAATG
GGGAAGGCTTCATTCAAAGTCAGGGCAGGTCAGTCTTGTCCACCCTGGAAATGTGCTGAGAACTAGGAAC
ATCCACCAGGAAGGAAGAGCTCGGGCTGGGCATAAAAGTCAGGGCAGAGCCATCTATTGCTTACATTTGC
TTCTGGGATCCAGATCTTTCGAAGCTAGCCACCATGGTGCCCAAGAAGAAGAGGAAAGTCTCCAACCTGC
TGACTGTGCACCAAAACCTGCCTGCCCTCCCTGTGGATGCCACCTCTGATGAAGTCAGGAAGAACCTGAT
GGACATGTTCAGGGACAGGCAGGCCTTCTCTGAACACACCTGGAAGATGCTCCTGTCTGTGTGCAGATCC
TGGGCTGCCTGGTGCAAGCTGAACAACAGGAAATGGTTCCCTGCTGAACCTGAGGATGTGAGGGACTACC
TCCTGTACCTGCAAGCCAGAGGCCTGGCTGTGAAGACCATCCAACAGCACCTGGGCCAGCTCAACATGCT
GCACAGGAGATCTGGCCTGCCTCGCCCTTCTGACTCCAATGCTGTGTCCCTGGTGATGAGGAGAATCAGA
AAGGAGAATGTGGATGCTGGGGAGAGAGCCAAGCAGGCCCTGGCCTTTGAACGCACTGACTTTGACCAAG
TCAGATCCCTGATGGAGAACTCTGACAGATGCCAGGACATCAGGAACCTGGCCTTCCTGGGCATTGCCTA
CAACACCCTGCTGCGCATTGCCGAAATTGCCAGAATCAGAGTGAAGGACATCTCCCGCACCGATGGTGGG
AGAATGCTGATCCACATTGGCAGGACCAAGACCCTGGTGTCCACAGCTGGTGTGGAGAAGGCCCTGTCCC
TGGGGGTTACCAAGCTGGTGGAGAGATGGATCTCTGTGTCTGGTGTGGCTGATGACCCCAACAACTACCT
GTTCTGCCGGGTCAGAAAGAATGGTGTGGCTGCCCCTTCTGCCACCTCCCAACTGTCCACCCGGGCCCTG
GAAGGGATCTTTGAGGCCACCCACCGCCTGATCTATGGTGCCAAGGATGACTCTGGGCAGAGATACCTGG
CCTGGTCTGGCCACTCTGCCAGAGTGGGTGCTGCCACCGACATGGCCAGGGCTGGTGTGTCCATCCCTGA
AATCATGCAGGCTGGTGGCTGGACCAATGTGAACATTGTGATGAACTACATCAGAAACCTGGACTCTGAG
ACTGGGGCCATGGTGAGGCTGCTCGAAGATGGGGACTGAGGCGCGCCGAATTCAAGCTTCTCGAGAGATC
TTCGACTGTGCCTTCTAGTTGCCAGCCATCTGTTGTTTGCCCCTCCCCCGTGCCTTCCTTGACCCTGGAA
GGTGCCACTCCCACTGTCCTTTCCTAATAAAATGAGGAAATTGCATCGCATTGTCTGAGTAGGTGTCATT
CTATTCTGGGGGGTGGGGTGGGGCAGGACAGCAAGGGGGAGGATTGGGAAGACAATAGCAGGCATGAGAT
CTCACGTGCGGACCGAGCGGCCGCAGGAACCCCTAGTGATGGAGTTGGCCACTCCCTCTCTGCGCGCTCG
CTCGCTCACTGAGGCCGGGCGACCAAAGGTCGCCCGACGCCCGGGCTTTGCCCGGGCGGCCTCAGTGAGC
GAGCGAGCGCGCAGCTGCCTGCAGGGGCGCCTGATGCGGTATTTTCTCCTTACGCATCTGTGCGGTATTT
CACACCGCATA
[95 nt withheld, positions 4352-4446]
T
[46 nt withheld, positions 4448-4493]
C
[141 nt withheld, positions 4495-4635]
CCTTTGACGTTGGAGTCCACGTTCTTT
[37 nt withheld, positions 4663-4699]
ACTCTATCTCGGGCTATTCTTTTGATTTATAAGGGATTTTGCCGATTTCGGTCTATTGGTTAAAAAATGA
GCTGATTTAACAAAAATTTAACGCGAATTTTAACAAAATATTAACGTTTACAATTTTATGGTGCACTCTC
AGTACAATCTGCTCTGATGCCGCATAGTTAAGCCAGCCCCGACACCCGCCAACACCCGCTGACGCGCCCT
GACGGGCTTGTCTGCTCCCGGCATCCGCTTACAGACAAGCTGTGACCGTCTCCGGGAGCTGCATGTGTCA
GAGGTTTTCACCGTCATCACCGAAACGCGCGAGACGAAAGGGCCTCGTGATACGCCTATTTTTATAGGTT
AATGTCATGATAATAATGGTTTCTTAGACGTCAGGTGGCACTTTTCGGGGAAATGTGCGCGGAACCCCTA
TTTGTTTATTTTTCTAAATACATTCAAATATGTATCCGCTCATG
