Features (pLannotate 1.2.2; 18 found; start..end, strand, type, name):
     12..467     +  rep_origin     f1 ori (sequence partly withheld): f1 bacteriophage origin of replication; arrow indicates direction of (+) strand synthesis
    582..1442    -  CDS            AmpR: β-lactamase; bla; confers resistance to ampicillin, carbenicillin, and related antibiotics
   1443..1535    -  promoter       AmpR promoter: bla
   1616..2203    +  rep_origin     ori: high-copy-number ColE1/pMB1/pBR322/pUC origin of replication
   2389..2528    -  misc_feature   bom: basis of mobility region from pBR322
   2630..2821    -  CDS            rop: Rop protein, which maintains plasmids at low copy number; rop
   2838..3218    +  CDS            YPB1_ECOLX: Protein predicted: Swiss-Prot protein existence level 4. From Escherichia coli.
   3280..3344    -  CDS            TcR (fragment): tetracycline efflux protein; tet; confers resistance to tetracycline
   3359..3380    -  protein_bind   CAP binding site: CAP binding activates transcription in the presence of cAMP. E. coli catabolite activator protein
   3393..4475    -  CDS            lacI: lac repressor; lacI; The lac repressor binds to the lac operator to inhibit transcription in E. coli. This inhibition can be relieved by adding lactose or isopropyl-β-D-thiogalactopyranoside (IPTG).
   4476..4553    -  promoter       lacI promoter: lacI
   4561..4840    -  CDS            TcR (fragment): tetracycline efflux protein; tet; confers resistance to tetracycline
   4866..4884    +  promoter       T7 promoter: promoter for bacteriophage T7 RNA polymerase
   4885..4909    +  protein_bind   lac operator: The lac repressor binds to the lac operator to inhibit transcription in E. coli. This inhibition can be relieved by adding lactose or isopropyl-β-D-thiogalactopyranoside (IPTG). lac repressor encoded by lacI
   4924..4946    +  RBS            RBS: efficient ribosome binding site from bacteriophage T7 gene 10 (Olins and Rangwala, 1989)
   4986..5006    +  CDS            TEV site: tobacco etch virus (TEV) protease recognition and cleavage site
   5492..5509    +  CDS            SET1 (fragment): solubility-enhancement tag derived from T7 phage gene 10B
   5517..5564    +  terminator     T7 terminator: transcription terminator for bacteriophage T7 RNA polymerase
>Addgene plasmid #249665 | pET-51b(+)_His10x-TEV-Rho-tag | addgene full sequence | sequence record 503537 | Addgene NGS Result
TGGCGAATGGG
[124 nt withheld, positions 12-135]
C
[91 nt withheld, positions 137-227]
A
[49 nt withheld, positions 229-277]
CCTTTGACGTTGGAGTCCACGTTCTTT
[37 nt withheld, positions 305-341]
ACCCTATCTCGGTCTATTCTTTTGATTTATAAGGGATTTTGCCGATTTCGGCCTATTGGTTAAAAAATGA
GCTGATTTAACAAAAATTTAACGCGAATTTTAACAAAATATTAACGTTTACAATTTCTGGCGGCACGATG
GCATGAGATTATCAAAAAGGATCTTCACCTAGATCCTTTTAAATTAAAAATGAAGTTTTAAATCAATCTA
AAGTATATATGAGTAAACTTGGTCTGACAGTTACCAATGCTTAATCAGTGAGGCACCTATCTCAGCGATC
TGTCTATTTCGTTCATCCATAGTTGCCTGACTCCCCGTCGTGTAGATAACTACGATACGGGAGGGCTTAC
CATCTGGCCCCAGTGCTGCAATGATACCGCTAGACCCACGCTCACCGGCTCCAGATTTATCAGCAATAAA
CCAGCCAGCCGGAAGGGCCGAGCGCAGAAGTGGTCCTGCAACTTTATCCGCCTCCATCCAGTCTATTAAT
TGTTGCCGGGAAGCTAGAGTAAGTAGTTCGCCAGTTAATAGTTTGCGCAACGTTGTTGCCATTGCTACAG
GCATCGTGGTGTCACGCTCGTCGTTTGGTATGGCTTCATTCAGCTCCGGTTCCCAACGATCAAGGCGAGT
TACATGATCCCCCATGTTGTGCAAAAAAGCGGTTAGCTCCTTCGGTCCTCCGATCGTTGTCAGAAGTAAG
TTGGCCGCAGTGTTATCACTCATGGTTATGGCAGCACTGCATAATTCTCTTACTGTCATGCCATCCGTAA
GATGCTTTTCTGTGACTGGTGAGTACTCAACCAAGTCATTCTGAGAATAGTGTATGCGGCGACCGAGTTG
CTCTTGCCCGGCGTCAATACGGGATAATACCGCGCCACATAGCAGAACTTTAAAAGTGCTCATCATTGGA
AAACGTTCTTCGGGGCGAAAACTCTCAAGGATCTTACCGCTGTTGAGATCCAGTTCGATGTAACCCACTC
GTGCACCCAACTGATCTTCAGCATCTTTTACTTTCACCAGCGTTTCTGGGTGAGCAAAAACAGGAAGGCA
AAATGCCGCAAAAAAGGGAATAAGGGCGACACGGAAATGTTGAATACTCATACTCTTCCTTTTTCAATCA
TGATTGAAGCATTTATCAGGGTTATTGTCTCATGAGCGGATACATATTTGAATGTATTTAGAAAAATAAA
CAAATAGGTCATGACCAAAATCCCTTAACGTGAGTTTTCGTTCCACTGAGCGTCAGACCCCGTAGAAAAG
ATCAAAGGATCTTCTTGAGATCCTTTTTTTCTGCGCGTAATCTGCTGCTTGCAAACAAAAAACCACCGCT
ACCAGCGGTGGTTTGTTTGCCGGATCAAGAGCTACCAACTCTTTTTCCGAAGGTAACTGGCTTCAGCAGA
GCGCAGATACCAAATACTGTCCTTCTAGTGTAGCCGTAGTTAGGCCACCACTTCAAGAACTCTGTAGCAC
CGCCTACATACCTCGCTCTGCTAATCCTGTTACCAGTGGCTGCTGCCAGTGGCGATAAGTCGTGTCTTAC
CGGGTTGGACTCAAGACGATAGTTACCGGATAAGGCGCAGCGGTCGGGCTGAACGGGGGGTTCGTGCACA
CAGCCCAGCTTGGAGCGAACGACCTACACCGAACTGAGATACCTACAGCGTGAGCTATGAGAAAGCGCCA
CGCTTCCCGAAGGGAGAAAGGCGGACAGGTATCCGGTAAGCGGCAGGGTCGGAACAGGAGAGCGCACGAG
GGAGCTTCCAGGGGGAAACGCCTGGTATCTTTATAGTCCTGTCGGGTTTCGCCACCTCTGACTTGAGCGT
CGATTTTTGTGATGCTCGTCAGGGGGGCGGAGCCTATGGAAAAACGCCAGCAACGCGGCCTTTTTACGGT
TCCTGGCCTTTTGCTGGCCTTTTGCTCACATGTTCTTTCCTGCGTTATCCCCTGATTCTGTGGATAACCG
TATTACCGCCTTTGAGTGAGCTGATACCGCTCGCCGCAGCCGAACGACCGAGCGCAGCGAGTCAGTGAGC
GAGGAAGCGGAAGAGCGCCTGATGCGGTATTTTCTCCTTACGCATCTGTGCGGTATTTCACACCGCAATG
GTGCACTCTCAGTACAATCTGCTCTGATGCCGCATAGTTAAGCCAGTATACACTCCGCTATCGCTACGTG
ACTGGGTCATGGCTGCGCCCCGACACCCGCCAACACCCGCTGACGCGCCCTGACGGGCTTGTCTGCTCCC
GGCATCCGCTTACAGACAAGCTGTGACCGTCTCCGGGAGCTGCATGTGTCAGAGGTTTTCACCGTCATCA
CCGAAACGCGCGAGGCAGCTGCGGTAAAGCTCATCAGCGTGGTCGTGAAGCGATTCACAGATGTCTGCCT
GTTCATCCGCGTCCAGCTCGTTGAGTTTCTCCAGAAGCGTTAATGTCTGGCTTCTGATAAAGCGGGCCAT
GTTAAGGGCGGTTTTTTCCTGTTTGGTCACTGATGCCTCCGTGTAAGGGGGATTTCTGTTCATGGGGGTA
ATGATACCGATGAAACGAGAGAGGATGCTCACGATACGGGTTACTGATGATGAACATGCCCGGTTACTGG
AACGTTGTGAGGGTAAACAACTGGCGGTATGGATGCGGCGGGACCAGAGAAAAATCACTCAGGGTCAATG
CCAGCGCTTCGTTAATACAGATGTAGGTGTTCCACAGGGTAGCCAGCAGCATCCTGCGATGCAGATCCGG
AACATAATGGTGCAGGGCGCTGACTTCCGCGTTTCCAGACTTTACGAAACACGGAAACCGAAGACCATTC
ATGTTGTTGCTCAGGTCGCAGACGTTTTGCAGCAGCAGTCGCTTCACGTTCGCTCGCGTATCGGTGATTC
ATTCTGCTAACCAGTAAGGCAACCCCGCCAGCCTAGCCGGGTCCTCAACGACAGGAGCACGATCATGCTA
GTCATGCCCCGCGCCCACCGGAAGGAGCTGACTGGGTTGAAGGCTCTCAAGGGCATCGGTCGAGATCCCG
GTGCCTAATGAGTGAGCTAACTTACATTAATTGCGTTGCGCTCACTGCCCGCTTTCCAGTCGGGAAACCT
GTCGTGCCAGCTGCATTAATGAATCGGCCAACGCGCGGGGAGAGGCGGTTTGCGTATTGGGCGCCAGGGT
GGTTTTTCTTTTCACCAGTGAGACGGGCAACAGCTGATTGCCCTTCACCGCCTGGCCCTGAGAGAGTTGC
AGCAAGCGGTCCACGCTGGTTTGCCCCAGCAGGCGAAAATCCTGTTTGATGGTGGTTAACGGCGGGATAT
AACATGAGCTGTCTTCGGTATCGTCGTATCCCACTACCGAGATGTCCGCACCAACGCGCAGCCCGGACTC
GGTAATGGCGCGCATTGCGCCCAGCGCCATCTGATCGTTGGCAACCAGCATCGCAGTGGGAACGATGCCC
TCATTCAGCATTTGCATGGTTTGTTGAAAACCGGACATGGCACTCCAGTCGCCTTCCCGTTCCGCTATCG
GCTGAATTTGATTGCGAGTGAGATATTTATGCCAGCCAGCCAGACGCAGACGCGCCGAGACAGAACTTAA
TGGGCCCGCTAACAGCGCGATTTGCTGGTGACCCAATGCGACCAGATGCTCCACGCCCAGTCGCGTACCG
TCTTCATGGGAGAAAATAATACTGTTGATGGGTGTCTGGTCAGAGACATCAAGAAATAACGCCGGAACAT
TAGTGCAGGCAGCTTCCACAGCAATGGCATCCTGGTCATCCAGCGGATAGTTAATGATCAGCCCACTGAC
GCGTTGCGCGAGAAGATTGTGCACCGCCGCTTTACAGGCTTCGACGCCGCTTCGTTCTACCATCGACACC
ACCACGCTGGCACCCAGTTGATCGGCGCGAGATTTAATCGCCGCGACAATTTGCGACGGCGCGTGCAGGG
CCAGACTGGAGGTGGCAACGCCAATCAGCAACGACTGTTTGCCCGCCAGTTGTTGTGCCACGCGGTTGGG
AATGTAATTCAGCTCCGCCATCGCCGCTTCCACTTTTTCCCGCGTTTTCGCAGAAACGTGGCTGGCCTGG
TTCACCACGCGGGAAACGGTCTGATAAGAGACACCGGCATACTCTGCGACATCGTATAACGTTACTGGTT
TCACATTCACCACCCTGAATTGACTCTCTTCCGGGCGCTATCATGCCATACCGCGAAAGGTTTTGCGCCA
TTCGATGGTGTCCGGGATCTCGACGCTCTCCCTTATGCGACTCCTGCATTAGGAAGCAGCCCAGTAGTAG
GTTGAGGCCGTTGAGCACCGCCGCCGCAAGGAATGGTGCATGCAAGGAGATGGCGCCCAACAGTCCCCCG
GCCACGGGGCCTGCCACCATACCCACGCCGAAACAAGCGCTCATGAGCCCGAAGTGGCGAGCCCGATCTT
CCCCATCGGTGATGTCGGCGATATAGGCGCCAGCAACCGCACCTGTGGCGCCGGTGATGCCGGCCACGAT
GCGTCCGGCGTAGAGGATCGAGATCGATCTCGATCCCGCGAAATTAATACGACTCACTATAGGGGAATTG
TGAGCGGATAACAATTCCCCTCTAGAAATAATTTTGTTTAACTTTAAGAAGGAGATATACCATGCATCAC
CACCATCATCACCATCACCACCACGAAAACCTGTATTTTCAGGGCATGGACTTCGAATGCCAGTTCGTTT
GCGAACTGAAAGAACTGGCTCCGCAACCGGCTCTGCTGATCCGTACCCGTACCACCATGTCTGAACTGGG
TAATCTGTTCGTAGCTGGTTACACCGACATCCTGCAGCTGCTGGCTGGTCAGGGTGTGTCTCCGTCTGGT
CCGCCGTTCGCTCGTTACTATGGTTTCGATATGGAAACCTTCGACGTTGAATTCGGTTTCCCGGTTGAAG
GTGGTGTTGAAGGTTCTGGTCGTATTGTTACCGGTCTGACCCCGTCTGGTAAAGCTGCTTCTTCTCTGTA
CATCGGTCCGTACGACGAAATCGAAGCTGTTTACGACGCTCTGATGAAATGGGTTAAAGACAACGGTTAT
GAGCTGTCTGGTGAAGCTTACGAAATCTACCTGGACGCCCCGGCTGAAACCGCTCCGGACCAGCTGCGTA
CCCGTGTTGTTCTGATGCTGCACGAATCTTAATTAACCTAGGCTGCTGCCACCGCTGAGCAATAACTAGC
ATAACCCCTTGGGGCCTCTAAACGGGTCTTGAGGGGTTTTTTGCTGAAAGGAGGAACTATATCCGGAT
